LOCUS       Exported 6474 bp ds-DNA circular SYN 12-MAY-2021
DEFINITION  mammalian expression of human SEPT9 with an mCherry fusion.
ACCESSION   .
VERSION     .
KEYWORDS    pmCherry-C1_SEPT9 i1
SOURCE      synthetic DNA construct
  ORGANISM  synthetic DNA construct
REFERENCE   1 (bases 1 to 6474)
  AUTHORS   Dolat L, Hunyara JL, Bowen JR, Karasmanis EP, Elgawly M, Galkin VE,
            Spiliotis ET
  TITLE     Septins promote stress fiber-mediated maturation of focal adhesions
            and renal epithelial motility.
  JOURNAL   J Cell Biol. 2014 Oct 27;207(2):225-35. doi: 10.1083/jcb.201405050.
  PUBMED    25349260
REFERENCE   2 (bases 1 to 6474)
  AUTHORS   .
  TITLE     Direct Submission
  JOURNAL   Exported May 12, 2021 from SnapGene Server 1.1.58
            http://www.snapgene.com
FEATURES             Location/Qualifiers
     source          1..6474
                     /organism="synthetic DNA construct"
                     /mol_type="other DNA"
     enhancer        61..364
                     /label=CMV enhancer
                     /note="human cytomegalovirus immediate early enhancer"
     promoter        365..568
                     /label=CMV promoter
                     /note="human cytomegalovirus (CMV) immediate early
                     promoter"
     primer_bind     519..539
                     /label=CMV-F
                     /note="Human CMV immediate early promoter, forward primer"
     regulatory      607..616
                     /regulatory_class="other"
                     /note="vertebrate consensus sequence for strong initiation
                     of translation (Kozak, 1987)"
     CDS             613..1320
                     /codon_start=1
                     /product="monomeric derivative of DsRed fluorescent protein
                     (Shaner et al., 2004)"
                     /label=mCherry
                     /note="mammalian codon-optimized"
                     /translation="MVSKGEEDNMAIIKEFMRFKVHMEGSVNGHEFEIEGEGEGRPYEG
                     TQTAKLKVTKGGPLPFAWDILSPQFMYGSKAYVKHPADIPDYLKLSFPEGFKWERVMNF
                     EDGGVVTVTQDSSLQDGEFIYKVKLRGTNFPSDGPVMQKKTMGWEASSERMYPEDGALK
                     GEIKQRLKLKDGGHYDAEVKTTYKAKKPVQLPGAYNVNIKLDITSHNEDYTIVEQYERA
                     EGRHSTGGMDELYK"
     primer_bind     complement(758..776)
                     /label=mCherry-R
                     /note="mCherry, reverse primer"
     primer_bind     1026..1045
                     /label=mCherry-F
                     /note="mCherry, forward primer"
     polyA_signal    3262..3383
                     /label=SV40 poly(A) signal
                     /note="SV40 polyadenylation signal"
     primer_bind     complement(3299..3318)
                     /label=SV40pA-R
                     /note="SV40 polyA, reverse primer"
     primer_bind     3353..3372
                     /label=EBV-rev
                     /note="SV40 polyA terminator, reverse primer"
     rep_origin      complement(3390..3845)
                     /direction=LEFT
                     /label=f1 ori
                     /note="f1 bacteriophage origin of replication; arrow
                     indicates direction of (+) strand synthesis"
     primer_bind     complement(3527..3548)
                     /label=F1ori-F
                     /note="F1 origin, forward primer"
     primer_bind     3739..3758
                     /label=F1ori-R
                     /note="F1 origin, reverse primer"
     promoter        3872..3976
                     /gene="bla"
                     /label=AmpR promoter
     promoter        3978..4335
                     /label=SV40 promoter
                     /note="SV40 enhancer and early promoter"
     primer_bind     complement(4001..4021)
                     /label=pBABE 3'
                     /note="SV40 enhancer, reverse primer for pBABE vectors"
     rep_origin      4186..4321
                     /label=SV40 ori
                     /note="SV40 origin of replication"
     primer_bind     4248..4267
                     /label=SV40pro-F
                     /note="SV40 promoter/origin, forward primer"
     CDS             4370..5164
                     /codon_start=1
                     /gene="aph(3')-II (or nptII)"
                     /product="aminoglycoside phosphotransferase from Tn5"
                     /label=NeoR/KanR
                     /note="confers resistance to neomycin, kanamycin, and G418
                     (Geneticin(R))"
                     /translation="MIEQDGLHAGSPAAWVERLFGYDWAQQTIGCSDAAVFRLSAQGRP
                     VLFVKTDLSGALNELQDEAARLSWLATTGVPCAAVLDVVTEAGRDWLLLGEVPGQDLLS
                     SHLAPAEKVSIMADAMRRLHTLDPATCPFDHQAKHRIERARTRMEAGLVDQDDLDEEHQ
                     GLAPAELFARLKASMPDGEDLVVTHGDACLPNIMVENGRFSGFIDCGRLGVADRYQDIA
                     LATRDIAEELGGEWADRFLVLYGIAAPDSQRIAFYRLLDEFF"
     primer_bind     complement(4424..4443)
                     /label=Neo-R
                     /note="Neomycin resistance gene, reverse primer"
     primer_bind     5034..5053
                     /label=Neo-F
                     /note="Neomycin resistance gene, forward primer"
     primer_bind     complement(5352..5371)
                     /label=TK-pA-R
                     /note="Thymidine kinase polyA, reverse primer"
     polyA_signal    5396..5443
                     /label=HSV TK poly(A) signal
                     /note="herpes simplex virus thymidine kinase
                     polyadenylation signal (Cole and Stacy, 1985)"
     rep_origin      5772..6360
                     /direction=RIGHT
                     /label=ori
                     /note="high-copy-number ColE1/pMB1/pBR322/pUC origin of
                     replication"
     primer_bind     6261..6280
                     /label=pBR322ori-F
                     /note="pBR322 origin, forward primer"
ORIGIN
        1 tagttattaa tagtaatcaa ttacggggtc attagttcat agcccatata tggagttccg
       61 cgttacataa cttacggtaa atggcccgcc tggctgaccg cccaacgacc cccgcccatt
      121 gacgtcaata atgacgtatg ttcccatagt aacgccaata gggactttcc attgacgtca
      181 atgggtggag tatttacggt aaactgccca cttggcagta catcaagtgt atcatatgcc
      241 aagtacgccc cctattgacg tcaatgacgg taaatggccc gcctggcatt atgcccagta
      301 catgacctta tgggactttc ctacttggca gtacatctac gtattagtca tcgctattac
      361 catggtgatg cggttttggc agtacatcaa tgggcgtgga tagcggtttg actcacgggg
      421 atttccaagt ctccacccca ttgacgtcaa tgggagtttg ttttggcacc aaaatcaacg
      481 ggactttcca aaatgtcgta acaactccgc cccattgacg caaatgggcg gtaggcgtgt
      541 acggtgggag gtctatataa gcagagctgg tttagtgaac cgtcagatcc gctagcgcta
      601 ccggtcgcca ccatggtgag caagggcgag gaggataaca tggccatcat caaggagttc
      661 atgcgcttca aggtgcacat ggagggctcc gtgaacggcc acgagttcga gatcgagggc
      721 gagggcgagg gccgccccta cgagggcacc cagaccgcca agctgaaggt gaccaagggt
      781 ggccccctgc ccttcgcctg ggacatcctg tcccctcagt tcatgtacgg ctccaaggcc
      841 tacgtgaagc accccgccga catccccgac tacttgaagc tgtccttccc cgagggcttc
      901 aagtgggagc gcgtgatgaa cttcgaggac ggcggcgtgg tgaccgtgac ccaggactcc
      961 tccctgcagg acggcgagtt catctacaag gtgaagctgc gcggcaccaa cttcccctcc
     1021 gacggccccg taatgcagaa gaagaccatg ggctgggagg cctcctccga gcggatgtac
     1081 cccgaggacg gcgccctgaa gggcgagatc aagcagaggc tgaagctgaa ggacggcggc
     1141 cactacgacg ctgaggtcaa gaccacctac aaggccaaga agcccgtgca gctgcccggc
     1201 gcctacaacg tcaacatcaa gttggacatc acctcccaca acgaggacta caccatcgtg
     1261 gaacagtacg aacgcgccga gggccgccac tccaccggcg gcatggacga gctgtacaag
     1321 tccggactca gatctcgagc tcaagcttgc atgaagaagt cttactcagg aggcacgcgg
     1381 acctccagtg gccggctccg gaggcttggt gactccagtg gcccagcctt aaaaagatct
     1441 tttgaggtcg aggaggtcga gacacccaac tccaccccac cccggagggt ccagactccc
     1501 ctactccgag ccactgtggc cagctccacc cagaaattcc aggacctggg cgtgaagaac
     1561 tcagaaccct cggcccgcca tgtggactcc ctaagccaac gctcccccaa ggcgtccctg
     1621 cggagggtgg agctctcggg ccccaaggcg gccgagccgg tgtcccggcg cactgagctg
     1681 tccattgaca tctcgtccaa gcaggtggag aacgccgggg ccatcggccc gtcccggttc
     1741 gggctcaaga gggccgaggt gttgggccac aagacgccag aaccggcccc tcggaggacg
     1801 gagatcacca tcgtcaaacc ccaggagtca gcccaccgga ggatggagcc ccctgcctcc
     1861 aaggtccccg aggtgcccac tgcccctgcc accgacgcag cccccaagag ggtggagatc
     1921 cagatgccca agcctgctga ggcgcccacc gcccccagcc cagcccagac cttggagaat
     1981 tcagagcctg cccctgtgtc tcagctgcag agcaggctgg agcccaagcc ccagccccct
     2041 gtggctgagg ctacaccccg gagccaggag gccactgagg cggctcccag ctgcgttggc
     2101 gacatggccg acacccccag agatgccggg ctcaagcagg cgcctgcatc acggaacgag
     2161 aaggccccgg tggacttcgg ctacgtgggg attgactcca tcctggagca gatgcgccgg
     2221 aaggccatga agcagggctt cgagttcaac atcatggtgg tcgggcagag cggcttgggt
     2281 aaatccacct taatcaacac cctcttcaaa tccaaaatca gccggaagtc ggtgcagccc
     2341 acctcagagg agcgcatccc caagaccatc gagatcaagt ccatcacgca cgatattgag
     2401 gagaaaggcg tccggatgaa gctgacagtg attgacacac cagggttcgg ggaccacatc
     2461 aacaacgaga actgctggca gcccatcatg aagttcatca atgaccagta cgagaaatac
     2521 ctgcaggagg aggtcaacat caaccgcaag aagcgcatcc cggacacccg cgtccactgc
     2581 tgcctctact tcatccccgc caccggccac tccctcaggc ccctggacat cgagtttatg
     2641 aaacgcctga gcaaggtggt caacatcgtc cctgtcatcg ccaaggcgga cacactcacc
     2701 ctggaggaga gggtccactt caaacagcgg atcaccgcag acctgctgtc caacggcatc
     2761 gacgtgtacc cccagaagga atttgatgag gactcggagg accggctggt gaacgagaag
     2821 ttccgggaga tgatcccatt tgctgtggtg ggcagtgacc acgagtacca ggtcaacggc
     2881 aagaggatcc ttgggaggaa gaccaagtgg ggtaccatcg aagttgaaaa caccacacac
     2941 tgtgagtttg cctacctgcg ggaccttctc atcaggacgc acatgcagaa catcaaggac
     3001 atcaccagca gcatccactt cgaggcgtac cgtgtgaagc gcctcaacga gggcagcagc
     3061 gccatggcca acggcatgga ggagaaggag ccagaagccc cagagatgta ggtcgacggt
     3121 accgcgggcc cgggatccac cggatctaga taactgatca taatcagcca taccacattt
     3181 gtagaggttt tacttgcttt aaaaaacctc ccacacctcc ccctgaacct gaaacataaa
     3241 atgaatgcaa ttgttgttgt taacttgttt attgcagctt ataatggtta caaataaagc
     3301 aatagcatca caaatttcac aaataaagca tttttttcac tgcattctag ttgtggtttg
     3361 tccaaactca tcaatgtatc ttaacgcgta aattgtaagc gttaatattt tgttaaaatt
     3421 cgcgttaaat ttttgttaaa tcagctcatt ttttaaccaa taggccgaaa tcggcaaaat
     3481 cccttataaa tcaaaagaat agaccgagat agggttgagt gttgttccag tttggaacaa
     3541 gagtccacta ttaaagaacg tggactccaa cgtcaaaggn nnnnnnnnnn nnnnnnnnnn
     3601 nnnnnnnnnn nnnnnnnnnn nnnnnnnntn nnnnnnnnnn nnnnnnnnnn nnnnnnnnnn
     3661 nnnnnnnnnn nnnnnnnnnn nnnnnnnnnn nnnnnnnnnn nnnnnnnnnn nnnnnnnnnn
     3721 gnnnnnnnnn nnnnnnnnnn nnnnnnnnnn nnnnnnnnnn nnnnnnnnnn nnnnnnnnnn
     3781 nnnnnnnnnn nnnnnnnnnn nnnnnnnnnn nnnnnnnnnn nnnnnnnnnn nnnnnnnnnn
     3841 nnnnncaggt ggcacttttc ggggaaatgt gcgcggaacc cctatttgtt tatttttcta
     3901 aatacattca aatatgtatc cgctcatgag acaataaccc tgataaatgc ttcaataata
     3961 ttgaaaaagg aagagtcctg aggcggaaag aaccagctgt ggaatgtgtg tcagttaggg
     4021 tgtggaaagt ccccaggctc cccagcaggc agaagtatgc aaagcatgca tctcaattag
     4081 tcagcaacca ggtgtggaaa gtccccaggc tccccagcag gcagaagtat gcaaagcatg
     4141 catctcaatt agtcagcaac catagtcccg cccctaactc cgcccatccc gcccctaact
     4201 ccgcccagtt ccgcccattc tccgccccat ggctgactaa ttttttttat ttatgcagag
     4261 gccgaggccg cctcggcctc tgagctattc cagaagtagt gaggaggctt ttttggaggc
     4321 ctaggctttt gcaaagatcg atcaagagac aggatgagga tcgtttcgca tgattgaaca
     4381 agatggattg cacgcaggtt ctccggccgc ttgggtggag aggctattcg gctatgactg
     4441 ggcacaacag acaatcggct gctctgatgc cgccgtgttc cggctgtcag cgcaggggcg
     4501 cccggttctt tttgtcaaga ccgacctgtc cggtgccctg aatgaactgc aagacgaggc
     4561 agcgcggcta tcgtggctgg ccacgacggg cgttccttgc gcagctgtgc tcgacgttgt
     4621 cactgaagcg ggaagggact ggctgctatt gggcgaagtg ccggggcagg atctcctgtc
     4681 atctcacctt gctcctgccg agaaagtatc catcatggct gatgcaatgc ggcggctgca
     4741 tacgcttgat ccggctacct gcccattcga ccaccaagcg aaacatcgca tcgagcgagc
     4801 acgtactcgg atggaagccg gtcttgtcga tcaggatgat ctggacgaag agcatcaggg
     4861 gctcgcgcca gccgaactgt tcgccaggct caaggcgagc atgcccgacg gcgaggatct
     4921 cgtcgtgacc catggcgatg cctgcttgcc gaatatcatg gtggaaaatg gccgcttttc
     4981 tggattcatc gactgtggcc ggctgggtgt ggcggaccgc tatcaggaca tagcgttggc
     5041 tacccgtgat attgctgaag agcttggcgg cgaatgggct gaccgcttcc tcgtgcttta
     5101 cggtatcgcc gctcccgatt cgcagcgcat cgccttctat cgccttcttg acgagttctt
     5161 ctgagcggga ctctggggtt cgaaatgacc gaccaagcga cgcccaacct gccatcacga
     5221 gatttcgatt ccaccgccgc cttctatgaa aggttgggct tcggaatcgt tttccgggac
     5281 gccggctgga tgatcctcca gcgcggggat ctcatgctgg agttcttcgc ccaccctagg
     5341 gggaggctaa ctgaaacacg gaaggagaca ataccggaag gaacccgcgc tatgacggca
     5401 ataaaaagac agaataaaac gcacggtgtt gggtcgtttg ttcataaacg cggggttcgg
     5461 tcccagggct ggcactctgt cgatacccca ccgagacccc attggggcca atacgcccgc
     5521 gtttcttcct tttccccacc ccacccccca agttcgggtg aaggcccagg gctcgcagcc
     5581 aacgtcgggg cggcaggccc tgccatagcc tcaggttact catatatact ttagattgat
     5641 ttaaaacttc atttttaatt taaaaggatc taggtgaaga tcctttttga taatctcatg
     5701 accaaaatcc cttaacgtga gttttcgttc cactgagcgt cagaccccgt agaaaagatc
     5761 aaaggatctt cttgagatcc tttttttctg cgcgtaatct gctgcttgca aacaaaaaaa
     5821 ccaccgctac cagcggtggt ttgtttgccg gatcaagagc taccaactct ttttccgaag
     5881 gtaactggct tcagcagagc gcagatacca aatactgtcc ttctagtgta gccgtagtta
     5941 ggccaccact tcaagaactc tgtagcaccg cctacatacc tcgctctgct aatcctgtta
     6001 ccagtggctg ctgccagtgg cgataagtcg tgtcttaccg ggttggactc aagacgatag
     6061 ttaccggata aggcgcagcg gtcgggctga acggggggtt cgtgcacaca gcccagcttg
     6121 gagcgaacga cctacaccga actgagatac ctacagcgtg agctatgaga aagcgccacg
     6181 cttcccgaag ggagaaaggc ggacaggtat ccggtaagcg gcagggtcgg aacaggagag
     6241 cgcacgaggg agcttccagg gggaaacgcc tggtatcttt atagtcctgt cgggtttcgc
     6301 cacctctgac ttgagcgtcg atttttgtga tgctcgtcag gggggcggag cctatggaaa
     6361 aacgccagca acgcggcctt tttacggttc ctggcctttt gctggccttt tgctcacatg
     6421 ttctttcctg cgttatcccc tgattctgtg gataaccgta ttaccgccat gcat
//
