LOCUS       Exported 6474 bp ds-DNA circular SYN 12-MAY-2021
DEFINITION  mammalian expression of human SEPT9 with an mCherry fusion.
ACCESSION   .
VERSION     .
KEYWORDS    pmCherry-C1_SEPT9 i1
SOURCE      synthetic DNA construct
  ORGANISM  synthetic DNA construct
REFERENCE   1 (bases 1 to 6474)
  AUTHORS   Dolat L, Hunyara JL, Bowen JR, Karasmanis EP, Elgawly M, Galkin VE,
            Spiliotis ET
  TITLE     Septins promote stress fiber-mediated maturation of focal adhesions
            and renal epithelial motility.
  JOURNAL   J Cell Biol. 2014 Oct 27;207(2):225-35. doi: 10.1083/jcb.201405050.
  PUBMED    25349260
REFERENCE   2 (bases 1 to 6474)
  AUTHORS   .
  TITLE     Direct Submission
  JOURNAL   Exported May 12, 2021 from SnapGene Server 1.1.58
            http://www.snapgene.com
FEATURES             Location/Qualifiers
     source          1..6474
                     /organism="synthetic DNA construct"
                     /mol_type="other DNA"
     enhancer        61..364
                     /label=CMV enhancer
                     /note="human cytomegalovirus immediate early enhancer"
     promoter        365..568
                     /label=CMV promoter
                     /note="human cytomegalovirus (CMV) immediate early
                     promoter"
     primer_bind     519..539
                     /label=CMV-F
                     /note="Human CMV immediate early promoter, forward primer"
     regulatory      607..616
                     /regulatory_class="other"
                     /note="vertebrate consensus sequence for strong initiation
                     of translation (Kozak, 1987)"
     CDS             613..1320
                     /codon_start=1
                     /product="monomeric derivative of DsRed fluorescent protein
                     (Shaner et al., 2004)"
                     /label=mCherry
                     /note="mammalian codon-optimized"
                     /translation="MVSKGEEDNMAIIKEFMRFKVHMEGSVNGHEFEIEGEGEGRPYEG
                     TQTAKLKVTKGGPLPFAWDILSPQFMYGSKAYVKHPADIPDYLKLSFPEGFKWERVMNF
                     EDGGVVTVTQDSSLQDGEFIYKVKLRGTNFPSDGPVMQKKTMGWEASSERMYPEDGALK
                     GEIKQRLKLKDGGHYDAEVKTTYKAKKPVQLPGAYNVNIKLDITSHNEDYTIVEQYERA
                     EGRHSTGGMDELYK"
     primer_bind     complement(758..776)
                     /label=mCherry-R
                     /note="mCherry, reverse primer"
     primer_bind     1026..1045
                     /label=mCherry-F
                     /note="mCherry, forward primer"
     polyA_signal    3262..3383
                     /label=SV40 poly(A) signal
                     /note="SV40 polyadenylation signal"
     primer_bind     complement(3299..3318)
                     /label=SV40pA-R
                     /note="SV40 polyA, reverse primer"
     primer_bind     3353..3372
                     /label=EBV-rev
                     /note="SV40 polyA terminator, reverse primer"
     rep_origin      complement(3390..3845)
                     /direction=LEFT
                     /label=f1 ori
                     /note="f1 bacteriophage origin of replication; arrow
                     indicates direction of (+) strand synthesis"
     primer_bind     complement(3527..3548)
                     /label=F1ori-F
                     /note="F1 origin, forward primer"
     primer_bind     3739..3758
                     /label=F1ori-R
                     /note="F1 origin, reverse primer"
     promoter        3872..3976
                     /gene="bla"
                     /label=AmpR promoter
     promoter        3978..4335
                     /label=SV40 promoter
                     /note="SV40 enhancer and early promoter"
     primer_bind     complement(4001..4021)
                     /label=pBABE 3'
                     /note="SV40 enhancer, reverse primer for pBABE vectors"
     rep_origin      4186..4321
                     /label=SV40 ori
                     /note="SV40 origin of replication"
     primer_bind     4248..4267
                     /label=SV40pro-F
                     /note="SV40 promoter/origin, forward primer"
     CDS             4370..5164
                     /codon_start=1
                     /gene="aph(3')-II (or nptII)"
                     /product="aminoglycoside phosphotransferase from Tn5"
                     /label=NeoR/KanR
                     /note="confers resistance to neomycin, kanamycin, and G418
                     (Geneticin(R))"
                     /translation="MIEQDGLHAGSPAAWVERLFGYDWAQQTIGCSDAAVFRLSAQGRP
                     VLFVKTDLSGALNELQDEAARLSWLATTGVPCAAVLDVVTEAGRDWLLLGEVPGQDLLS
                     SHLAPAEKVSIMADAMRRLHTLDPATCPFDHQAKHRIERARTRMEAGLVDQDDLDEEHQ
                     GLAPAELFARLKASMPDGEDLVVTHGDACLPNIMVENGRFSGFIDCGRLGVADRYQDIA
                     LATRDIAEELGGEWADRFLVLYGIAAPDSQRIAFYRLLDEFF"
     primer_bind     complement(4424..4443)
                     /label=Neo-R
                     /note="Neomycin resistance gene, reverse primer"
     primer_bind     5034..5053
                     /label=Neo-F
                     /note="Neomycin resistance gene, forward primer"
     primer_bind     complement(5352..5371)
                     /label=TK-pA-R
                     /note="Thymidine kinase polyA, reverse primer"
     polyA_signal    5396..5443
                     /label=HSV TK poly(A) signal
                     /note="herpes simplex virus thymidine kinase
                     polyadenylation signal (Cole and Stacy, 1985)"
     rep_origin      5772..6360
                     /direction=RIGHT
                     /label=ori
                     /note="high-copy-number ColE1/pMB1/pBR322/pUC origin of
                     replication"
     primer_bind     6261..6280
                     /label=pBR322ori-F
                     /note="pBR322 origin, forward primer"
ORIGIN
        1 tagttattaa tagtaatcaa ttacggggtc attagttcat agcccatata tggagttccg
       61 cgttacataa cttacggtaa atggcccgcc tggctgaccg cccaacgacc cccgcccatt
      121 gacgtcaata atgacgtatg ttcccatagt aacgccaata gggactttcc attgacgtca
      181 atgggtggag tatttacggt aaactgccca cttggcagta catcaagtgt atcatatgcc
      241 aagtacgccc cctattgacg tcaatgacgg taaatggccc gcctggcatt atgcccagta
      301 catgacctta tgggactttc ctacttggca gtacatctac gtattagtca tcgctattac
      361 catggtgatg cggttttggc agtacatcaa tgggcgtgga tagcggtttg actcacgggg
      421 atttccaagt ctccacccca ttgacgtcaa tgggagtttg ttttggcacc aaaatcaacg
      481 ggactttcca aaatgtcgta acaactccgc cccattgacg caaatgggcg gtaggcgtgt
      541 acggtgggag gtctatataa gcagagctgg tttagtgaac cgtcagatcc gctagcgcta
      601 ccggtcgcca ccatggtgag caagggcgag gaggataaca tggccatcat caaggagttc
      661 atgcgcttca aggtgcacat ggagggctcc gtgaacggcc acgagttcga gatcgagggc
      721 gagggcgagg gccgccccta cgagggcacc cagaccgcca agctgaaggt gaccaagggt
      781 ggccccctgc ccttcgcctg ggacatcctg tcccctcagt tcatgtacgg ctccaaggcc
      841 tacgtgaagc accccgccga catccccgac tacttgaagc tgtccttccc cgagggcttc
      901 aagtgggagc gcgtgatgaa cttcgaggac ggcggcgtgg tgaccgtgac ccaggactcc
      961 tccctgcagg acggcgagtt catctacaag gtgaagctgc gcggcaccaa cttcccctcc
     1021 gacggccccg taatgcagaa gaagaccatg ggctgggagg cctcctccga gcggatgtac
     1081 cccgaggacg gcgccctgaa gggcgagatc aagcagaggc tgaagctgaa ggacggcggc
     1141 cactacgacg ctgaggtcaa gaccacctac aaggccaaga agcccgtgca gctgcccggc
     1201 gcctacaacg tcaacatcaa gttggacatc acctcccaca acgaggacta caccatcgtg
     1261 gaacagtacg aacgcgccga gggccgccac tccaccggcg gcatggacga gctgtacaag
     1321 tccggactca gatctcgagc tcaagcttgc atgaagaagt cttactcagg aggcacgcgg
     1381 acctccagtg gccggctccg gaggcttggt gactccagtg gcccagcctt aaaaagatct
     1441 tttgaggtcg aggaggtcga gacacccaac tccaccccac cccggagggt ccagactccc
     1501 ctactccgag ccactgtggc cagctccacc cagaaattcc aggacctggg cgtgaagaac
     1561 tcagaaccct cggcccgcca tgtggactcc ctaagccaac gctcccccaa ggcgtccctg
     1621 cggagggtgg agctctcggg ccccaaggcg gccgagccgg tgtcccggcg cactgagctg
     1681 tccattgaca tctcgtccaa gcaggtggag aacgccgggg ccatcggccc gtcccggttc
     1741 gggctcaaga gggccgaggt gttgggccac aagacgccag aaccggcccc tcggaggacg
     1801 gagatcacca tcgtcaaacc ccaggagtca gcccaccgga ggatggagcc ccctgcctcc
     1861 aaggtccccg aggtgcccac tgcccctgcc accgacgcag cccccaagag ggtggagatc
     1921 cagatgccca agcctgctga ggcgcccacc gcccccagcc cagcccagac cttggagaat
     1981 tcagagcctg cccctgtgtc tcagctgcag agcaggctgg agcccaagcc ccagccccct
     2041 gtggctgagg ctacaccccg gagccaggag gccactgagg cggctcccag ctgcgttggc
     2101 gacatggccg acacccccag agatgccggg ctcaagcagg cgcctgcatc acggaacgag
     2161 aaggccccgg tggacttcgg ctacgtgggg attgactcca tcctggagca gatgcgccgg
     2221 aaggccatga agcagggctt cgagttcaac atcatggtgg tcgggcagag cggcttgggt
     2281 aaatccacct taatcaacac cctcttcaaa tccaaaatca gccggaagtc ggtgcagccc
     2341 acctcagagg agcgcatccc caagaccatc gagatcaagt ccatcacgca cgatattgag
     2401 gagaaaggcg tccggatgaa gctgacagtg attgacacac cagggttcgg ggaccacatc
     2461 aacaacgaga actgctggca gcccatcatg aagttcatca atgaccagta cgagaaatac
     2521 ctgcaggagg aggtcaacat caaccgcaag aagcgcatcc cggacacccg cgtccactgc
     2581 tgcctctact tcatccccgc caccggccac tccctcaggc ccctggacat cgagtttatg
     2641 aaacgcctga gcaaggtggt caacatcgtc cctgtcatcg ccaaggcgga cacactcacc
     2701 ctggaggaga gggtccactt caaacagcgg atcaccgcag acctgctgtc caacggcatc
     2761 gacgtgtacc cccagaagga atttgatgag gactcggagg accggctggt gaacgagaag
     2821 ttccgggaga tgatcccatt tgctgtggtg ggcagtgacc acgagtacca ggtcaacggc
     2881 aagaggatcc ttgggaggaa gaccaagtgg ggtaccatcg aagttgaaaa caccacacac
     2941 tgtgagtttg cctacctgcg ggaccttctc atcaggacgc acatgcagaa catcaaggac
     3001 atcaccagca gcatccactt cgaggcgtac cgtgtgaagc gcctcaacga gggcagcagc
     3061 gccatggcca acggcatgga ggagaaggag ccagaagccc cagagatgta ggtcgacggt
     3121 accgcgggcc cgggatccac cggatctaga taactgatca taatcagcca taccacattt
     3181 gtagaggttt tacttgcttt aaaaaacctc ccacacctcc ccctgaacct gaaacataaa
     3241 atgaatgcaa ttgttgttgt taacttgttt attgcagctt ataatggtta caaataaagc
     3301 aatagcatca caaatttcac aaataaagca tttttttcac tgcattctag ttgtggtttg
     3361 tccaaactca tcaatgtatc ttaacgcgta aattgtaagc gttaatattt tgttaaaatt
     3421 cgcgttaaat ttttgttaaa tcagctcatt ttttaaccaa taggccgaaa tcggcaaaat
     3481 cccttataaa tcaaaagaat agaccgagat agggttgagt gttgttccag tttggaacaa
     3541 gagtccacta ttaaagaacg tggactccaa cgtcaaaggn nnnnnnnnnn nnnnnnnnnn
     3601 nnnnnnnnnn nnnnnnnnnn nnnnnnnntn nnnnnnnnnn nnnnnnnnnn nnnnnnnnnn
     3661 nnnnnnnnnn nnnnnnnnnn nnnnnnnnnn nnnnnnnnnn nnnnnnnnnn nnnnnnnnnn
     3721 gnnnnnnnnn nnnnnnnnnn nnnnnnnnnn nnnnnnnnnn nnnnnnnnnn nnnnnnnnnn
     3781 nnnnnnnnnn nnnnnnnnnn nnnnnnnnnn nnnnnnnnnn nnnnnnnnnn nnnnnnnnnn
     3841 nnnnncaggt ggcacttttc ggggaaatgt gcgcggaacc cctatttgtt tatttttcta
     3901 aatacattca aatatgtatc cgctcatgag acaataaccc tgataaatgc ttcaataata
     3961 ttgaaaaagg aagagtcctg aggcggaaag aaccagctgt ggaatgtgtg tcagttaggg
     4021 tgtggaaagt ccccaggctc cccagcaggc agaagtatgc aaagcatgca tctcaattag
     4081 tcagcaacca ggtgtggaaa gtccccaggc tccccagcag gcagaagtat gcaaagcatg
     4141 catctcaatt agtcagcaac catagtcccg cccctaactc cgcccatccc gcccctaact
     4201 ccgcccagtt ccgcccattc tccgccccat ggctgactaa ttttttttat ttatgcagag
     4261 gccgaggccg cctcggcctc tgagctattc cagaagtagt gaggaggctt ttttggaggc
     4321 ctaggctttt gcaaagatcg atcaagagac aggatgagga tcgtttcgca tgattgaaca
     4381 agatggattg cacgcaggtt ctccggccgc ttgggtggag aggctattcg gctatgactg
     4441 ggcacaacag acaatcggct gctctgatgc cgccgtgttc cggctgtcag cgcaggggcg
     4501 cccggttctt tttgtcaaga ccgacctgtc cggtgccctg aatgaactgc aagacgaggc
     4561 agcgcggcta tcgtggctgg ccacgacggg cgttccttgc gcagctgtgc tcgacgttgt
     4621 cactgaagcg ggaagggact ggctgctatt gggcgaagtg ccggggcagg atctcctgtc
     4681 atctcacctt gctcctgccg agaaagtatc catcatggct gatgcaatgc ggcggctgca
     4741 tacgcttgat ccggctacct gcccattcga ccaccaagcg aaacatcgca tcgagcgagc
     4801 acgtactcgg atggaagccg gtcttgtcga tcaggatgat ctggacgaag agcatcaggg
     4861 gctcgcgcca gccgaactgt tcgccaggct caaggcgagc atgcccgacg gcgaggatct
     4921 cgtcgtgacc catggcgatg cctgcttgcc gaatatcatg gtggaaaatg gccgcttttc
     4981 tggattcatc gactgtggcc ggctgggtgt ggcggaccgc tatcaggaca tagcgttggc
     5041 tacccgtgat attgctgaag agcttggcgg cgaatgggct gaccgcttcc tcgtgcttta
     5101 cggtatcgcc gctcccgatt cgcagcgcat cgccttctat cgccttcttg acgagttctt
     5161 ctgagcggga ctctggggtt cgaaatgacc gaccaagcga cgcccaacct gccatcacga
     5221 gatttcgatt ccaccgccgc cttctatgaa aggttgggct tcggaatcgt tttccgggac
     5281 gccggctgga tgatcctcca gcgcggggat ctcatgctgg agttcttcgc ccaccctagg
     5341 gggaggctaa ctgaaacacg gaaggagaca ataccggaag gaacccgcgc tatgacggca
     5401 ataaaaagac agaataaaac gcacggtgtt gggtcgtttg ttcataaacg cggggttcgg
     5461 tcccagggct ggcactctgt cgatacccca ccgagacccc attggggcca atacgcccgc
     5521 gtttcttcct tttccccacc ccacccccca agttcgggtg aaggcccagg gctcgcagcc
     5581 aacgtcgggg cggcaggccc tgccatagcc tcaggttact catatatact ttagattgat
     5641 ttaaaacttc atttttaatt taaaaggatc taggtgaaga tcctttttga taatctcatg
     5701 accaaaatcc cttaacgtga gttttcgttc cactgagcgt cagaccccgt agaaaagatc
     5761 aaaggatctt cttgagatcc tttttttctg cgcgtaatct gctgcttgca aacaaaaaaa
     5821 ccaccgctac cagcggtggt ttgtttgccg gatcaagagc taccaactct ttttccgaag
     5881 gtaactggct tcagcagagc gcagatacca aatactgttc ttctagtgta gccgtagtta
     5941 ggccaccact tcaagaactc tgtagcaccg cctacatacc tcgctctgct aatcctgtta
     6001 ccagtggctg ctgccagtgg cgataagtcg tgtcttaccg ggttggactc aagacgatag
     6061 ttaccggata aggcgcagcg gtcgggctga acggggggtt cgtgcacaca gcccagcttg
     6121 gagcgaacga cctacaccga actgagatac ctacagcgtg agctatgaga aagcgccacg
     6181 cttcccgaag ggagaaaggc ggacaggtat ccggtaagcg gcagggtcgg aacaggagag
     6241 cgcacgaggg agcttccagg gggaaacgcc tggtatcttt atagtcctgt cgggtttcgc
     6301 cacctctgac ttgagcgtcg atttttgtga tgctcgtcag gggggcggag cctatggaaa
     6361 aacgccagca acgcggcctt tttacggttc ctggcctttt gctggccttt tgctcacatg
     6421 ttctttcctg cgttatcccc tgattctgtg gataaccgta ttaccgccat gcat
//
